Addgene plasmid #16352: pGEM-Oct4
Depositing lab: James Thomson. Depositing organization: University of Wisconsin, Madison. Publication: Induced pluripotent stem cell lines derived from human somatic cells. Yu J, Vodyanik MA, Smuga-Otto K, Antosiewicz-Bourget J, Frane JL, Tian S, Nie J, Jonsdottir GA, Ruotti V, Stewart R, Slukvin II, Thomson JA. Science. 2007 Dec 21. 318(5858):1917-20. 10.1126/science.1151526 PubMed 18029452.
Backbone
  Vector backbone: pGEM-T Easy
  Backbone manufacturer: Promega
  Backbone size w/o insert (bp): 3000
  Vector type: Bacterial Expression
Growth in bacteria
  Bacterial resistance: Ampicillin, 100 μg/mL
  Growth temperature: 37°C
  Growth strain: DH5alpha
  Copy number: High Copy
Gene/Insert
  Gene/Insert name: Homo sapiens POU domain, class 5, transcription factor 1 (POU5F1) (alt names: POU5F1; Oct4)
  Species: H. sapiens (human)
  Insert size (bp): 1100
  GenBank ID: NM_002701
  Entrez Gene: POU5F1 (a.k.a. OCT3, OCT4, OCT4Borf1, OTF-3, OTF3, OTF4, Oct-3, Oct-4, Oct3/4)
  Cloning method: Restriction Enzyme
  Sequencing primers: 5′ M13 Reverse; 3′ T7
Terms and licenses: Academic/Nonprofit Terms; Industry Terms: Not Available to Industry
Depositor comments: This plasmid contains the Oct4 sequence that was cloned into the lentivirus plasmid and used in cell reprogramming.
How to cite: pGEM-Oct4 was a gift from James Thomson (Addgene plasmid # 16352 ; http://n2t.net/addgene:16352 ; RRID:Addgene_16352)
