[The description below was written by a language model from this plasmid's Addgene catalogue record, the feature table of its GenBank file and pLannotate feature annotations shown in this document.]
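Description:
pGEM-Oct4 is a bacterial cloning plasmid that carries the human POU5F1 (Oct4) coding sequence in the Promega pGEM-T Easy backbone. The full depositor sequence is about 4.1 kb, consistent with a roughly 3 kb backbone plus a 1.1 kb insert. It is maintained in E. coli at high copy through a ColE1/pUC-type origin and selected with ampicillin via the β-lactamase gene and its own promoter. An f1 origin is also present, which allows single-stranded DNA production with helper phage.

The POU5F1 open reading frame sits in the multiple cloning region that interrupts lacZα, between the T7 and SP6 phage promoters. It lies on the same strand as the SP6 promoter and the adjacent lac promoter/operator, so SP6 polymerase would generate sense transcripts in vitro and T7 would generate antisense. No mammalian promoter, tag or reporter is annotated, so although the catalogue lists the vector type as bacterial expression, the plasmid functions mainly as a sequence-verified archive and source of the cDNA. A short annotated match to a hornet peptide next to the insert, along with the lacI and bom fragments, is most likely an annotation artefact or backbone remnant rather than a functional element.

POU5F1 encodes an octamer-binding transcription factor essential for embryonic stem cell pluripotency. According to the depositor, this is the Oct4 sequence that was subcloned into a lentiviral plasmid for reprogramming human somatic cells into induced pluripotent stem cells. The separate 775 bp GenBank record covers only part of the plasmid and has no annotated features.
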