Features (pLannotate 1.2.2; 14 found; start..end, strand, type, name):
     82..1161    -  CDS            POU5F1: PO5F1_HUMAN - Also known as OCT3, OCT4, OTF3. Experimental evidence at protein level: Swiss-Prot protein existence level 1. Transcription factor that binds to the octamer motif (5'- ATTTGCAT-3'). Forms a trimeric complex with SOX2 or SOX15 on DNA and controls the expression of a number of genes involved in embryonic development such as YES1, FGF4, UTF1 and ZFP206. Critical for early embryogenesis and for embryonic stem cell pluripotency. From Homo sapiens (Human).
   1168..1230    -  CDS            VESPI_VESMG (fragment): Experimental evidence at protein level: Swiss-Prot protein existence level 1. Shows contractile activity on isolated ileum smooth muscle. From Vespa magnifica (Hornet).
   1242..1260    -  promoter       SP6 promoter: promoter for bacteriophage SP6 RNA polymerase
   1302..1318    -  protein_bind   lac operator: The lac repressor binds to the lac operator to inhibit transcription in E. coli. This inhibition can be relieved by adding lactose or isopropyl-β-D-thiogalactopyranoside (IPTG). lac repressor encoded by lacI
   1326..1356    -  promoter       lac promoter: promoter for the E. coli lac operon
   1371..1392    -  protein_bind   CAP binding site: CAP binding activates transcription in the presence of cAMP. E. coli catabolite activator protein
   1405..1497    -  CDS            lacI (fragment): lac repressor; lacI; The lac repressor binds to the lac operator to inhibit transcription in E. coli. This inhibition can be relieved by adding lactose or isopropyl-β-D-thiogalactopyranoside (IPTG).
   1680..2268    -  rep_origin     ori: high-copy-number ColE1/pMB1/pBR322/pUC origin of replication
   2439..3299    -  CDS            AmpR: β-lactamase; bla; confers resistance to ampicillin, carbenicillin, and related antibiotics
   3300..3404    -  promoter       AmpR promoter: bla
   3431..3481    +  misc_feature   bom (fragment): basis of mobility region from pBR322
   3509..3937    -  rep_origin     f1 ori (sequence partly withheld): f1 bacteriophage origin of replication; arrow indicates direction of (+) strand synthesis
   3941..4098    -  CDS            lacZα (fragment): LacZα fragment of β-galactosidase; lacZ fragment
   4101..2       +  promoter       T7 promoter (across the origin): promoter for bacteriophage T7 RNA polymerase
>Addgene plasmid #16352 | pGEM-Oct4 | depositor full sequence | sequence record 8499 | Author sequence
GGGCGAATTGGGCCCGACGTCGCATGCTCCCGGCCGCCATGGCGGCCGCGGGAATTCGATTCCTAGAGGG
CAGGCACCTCAGTTTGAATGCATGGGAGAGCCCAGAGTGGTGACGGAGACAGGGGGAAAGGCTTCCCCCT
CAGGGAAAGGGACCGAGGAGTACAGTGCAGTGAAGTGAGGGCTCCCATAGCCTGGGGTACCAAAATGGGG
CCCTGGGGCCAGAGGAAAGGACACTGGTCCCCCTGAGAAAGGAGACCCAGCAGCCTCAAAATCCTCTCGT
TGTGCATAGTCGCTGCTTGATCGCTTGCCCTTCTGGCGCCGGTTACAGAACCACACTCGGACCACATCCT
TCTCGAGCCCAAGCTGCTGGGCGATGTGGCTGATCTGCTGCAGTGTGGGTTTCGGGCACTGCAGGAACAA
ATTCTCCAGGTTGCCTCTCACTCGGTTCTCGATACTGGTTCGCTTTCTCTTTCGGGCCTGCACGAGGGTT
TCTGCTTTGCATATCTCCTGAAGATTTTCATTGTTGTCAGCTTCCTCCACCCACTTCTGCAGCAAGGGCC
GCAGCTTACACATGTTCTTGAAGCTAAGCTGCAGAGCCTCAAAGCGGCAGATGGTCGTTTGGCTGAATAC
CTTCCCAAATAGAACCCCCAGGGTGAGCCCCACATCGGCCTGTGTATATCCCAGGGTGATCCTCTTCTGC
TTCAGGAGCTTGGCAAATTGCTCGAGTTCTTTCTGCAGAGCTTTGATGTCCTGGGACTCCTCCGGGTTTT
GCTCCAGCTTCTCCTTCTCCAGCTTCACGGCACCAGGGGTGACGGTGCAGGGCTCCGGGGAGGCCCCATC
GGAGTTGCTCTCCACCCCGACTCNTGCTTCACCCTCAGGCTGAGAGGTCTCCAAGCCGCCTTGGGGCACT
AGCCCCACTCCAACCTGGGGCCCACAGTACGCCATCCCCCCACAGAACTCATACGGCGGGGGGCATGGGG
GAATCCCCCACACCTCAGAGCCTGGCCCAACCCCCGGCCCGATTCCTGGCCCTCCAGGAGGGCCTTGGAA
GCTTAGCCAGGTCCGAGGATCAACCCAGCCCGGCTCCGGCCCCCCTGGCCCATCACCTCCACCACCTGGA
GGGGGCGAGAAGGCGAAATCCGAAGCCAGGTGTCCCGCCATAATCACTAGTGAATTCGCGGCCGCCTGCA
GGTCGACCATATGGGAGAGCTCCCAACGCGTTGGATGCATAGCTTGAGTATTCTATAGTGTCACCTAAAT
AGCTTGGCGTAATCATGGTCATAGCTGTTTCCTGTGTGAAATTGTTATCCGCTCACAATTCCACACAACA
TACGAGCCGGAAGCATAAAGTGTAAAGCCTGGGGTGCCTAATGAGTGAGCTAACTCACATTAATTGCGTT
GCGCTCACTGCCCGCTTTCCAGTCGGGAAACCTGTCGTGCCAGCTGCATTAATGAATCGGCCAACGCGCG
GGGAGAGGCGGTTTGCGTATTGGGCGCTCTTCCGCTTCCTCGCTCACTGACTCGCTGCGCTCGGTCGTTC
GGCTGCGGCGAGCGGTATCAGCTCACTCAAAGGCGGTAATACGGTTATCCACAGAATCAGGGGATAACGC
AGGAAAGAACATGTGAGCAAAAGGCCAGCAAAAGGCCAGGAACCGTAAAAAGGCCGCGTTGCTGGCGTTT
TTCCATAGGCTCCGCCCCCCTGACGAGCATCACAAAAATCGACGCTCAAGTCAGAGGTGGCGAAACCCGA
CAGGACTATAAAGATACCAGGCGTTTCCCCCTGGAAGCTCCCTCGTGCGCTCTCCTGTTCCGACCCTGCC
GCTTACCGGATACCTGTCCGCCTTTCTCCCTTCGGGAAGCGTGGCGCTTTCTCATAGCTCACGCTGTAGG
TATCTCAGTTCGGTGTAGGTCGTTCGCTCCAAGCTGGGCTGTGTGCACGAACCCCCCGTTCAGCCCGACC
GCTGCGCCTTATCCGGTAACTATCGTCTTGAGTCCAACCCGGTAAGACACGACTTATCGCCACTGGCAGC
AGCCACTGGTAACAGGATTAGCAGAGCGAGGTATGTAGGCGGTGCTACAGAGTTCTTGAAGTGGTGGCCT
AACTACGGCTACACTAGAAGAACAGTATTTGGTATCTGCGCTCTGCTGAAGCCAGTTACCTTCGGAAAAA
GAGTTGGTAGCTCTTGATCCGGCAAACAAACCACCGCTGGTAGCGGTGGTTTTTTTGTTTGCAAGCAGCA
GATTACGCGCAGAAAAAAAGGATCTCAAGAAGATCCTTTGATCTTTTCTACGGGGTCTGACGCTCAGTGG
AACGAAAACTCACGTTAAGGGATTTTGGTCATGAGATTATCAAAAAGGATCTTCACCTAGATCCTTTTAA
ATTAAAAATGAAGTTTTAAATCAATCTAAAGTATATATGAGTAAACTTGGTCTGACAGTTACCAATGCTT
AATCAGTGAGGCACCTATCTCAGCGATCTGTCTATTTCGTTCATCCATAGTTGCCTGACTCCCCGTCGTG
TAGATAACTACGATACGGGAGGGCTTACCATCTGGCCCCAGTGCTGCAATGATACCGCGAGACCCACGCT
CACCGGCTCCAGATTTATCAGCAATAAACCAGCCAGCCGGAAGGGCCGAGCGCAGAAGTGGTCCTGCAAC
TTTATCCGCCTCCATCCAGTCTATTAATTGTTGCCGGGAAGCTAGAGTAAGTAGTTCGCCAGTTAATAGT
TTGCGCAACGTTGTTGCCATTGCTACAGGCATCGTGGTGTCACGCTCGTCGTTTGGTATGGCTTCATTCA
GCTCCGGTTCCCAACGATCAAGGCGAGTTACATGATCCCCCATGTTGTGCAAAAAAGCGGTTAGCTCCTT
CGGTCCTCCGATCGTTGTCAGAAGTAAGTTGGCCGCAGTGTTATCACTCATGGTTATGGCAGCACTGCAT
AATTCTCTTACTGTCATGCCATCCGTAAGATGCTTTTCTGTGACTGGTGAGTACTCAACCAAGTCATTCT
GAGAATAGTGTATGCGGCGACCGAGTTGCTCTTGCCCGGCGTCAATACGGGATAATACCGCGCCACATAG
CAGAACTTTAAAAGTGCTCATCATTGGAAAACGTTCTTCGGGGCGAAAACTCTCAAGGATCTTACCGCTG
TTGAGATCCAGTTCGATGTAACCCACTCGTGCACCCAACTGATCTTCAGCATCTTTTACTTTCACCAGCG
TTTCTGGGTGAGCAAAAACAGGAAGGCAAAATGCCGCAAAAAAGGGAATAAGGGCGACACGGAAATGTTG
AATACTCATACTCTTCCTTTTTCAATATTATTGAAGCATTTATCAGGGTTATTGTCTCATGAGCGGATAC
ATATTTGAATGTATTTAGAAAAATAAACAAATAGGGGTTCCGCGCACATTTCCCCGAAAAGTGCCACCTG
ATGCGGTGTGAAATACCGCACAGATGCGTAAGGAGAAAATACCGCATCAGGAAATTGTAAGCGTTAATAT
TTTGTTAAAATTCGCGTTAAATTTTTGTTAAATCAGCTCATTTTTTAACCAATAGGCCGAAATCGGCAAA
ATCCCTTATAAATCAAAAGAATAGACCGAGATAGGGT
[37 nt withheld, positions 3608-3644]
AAAGAACGTGGACTCCAACGTCAAAGG
[49 nt withheld, positions 3672-3720]
T
[91 nt withheld, positions 3722-3812]
G
[124 nt withheld, positions 3814-3937]
CCATTCGCCATTCAGGCTGCGCAACTGTTGGGAAGGGCGATCGGTGCGGGCCTCTTCGCTATTACGCCAG
CTGGCGAAAGGGGGATGTGCTGCAAGGCGATTAAGTTGGGTAACGCCAGGGTTTTCCCAGTCACGACGTT
GTAAAACGACGGCCAGTGAATTGTAATACGACTCACTATA
