LOCUS       Exported 775 bp ds-DNA linear SYN 20-MAY-2021
DEFINITION  synthetic linear DNA
ACCESSION   .
VERSION     .
KEYWORDS    pGEM-Oct4
SOURCE      synthetic DNA construct
  ORGANISM  synthetic DNA construct
REFERENCE   1 (bases 1 to 775)
  AUTHORS   Yu J, Vodyanik MA, Smuga-Otto K, Antosiewicz-Bourget J, Frane JL,
            Tian S, Nie J, Jonsdottir GA, Ruotti V, Stewart R, Slukvin II,
            Thomson JA
  TITLE     Induced Pluripotent Stem Cell Lines Derived from Human Somatic
            Cells.
  JOURNAL   Science. 2007 Nov 20. ():.
  PUBMED    18029452
REFERENCE   2 (bases 1 to 775)
  AUTHORS   .
  TITLE     Direct Submission
  JOURNAL   Exported May 20, 2021 from SnapGene Server 1.1.58
            http://www.snapgene.com
FEATURES             Location/Qualifiers
     source          1..775
                     /organism="synthetic DNA construct"
                     /mol_type="other DNA"
ORIGIN
        1 cggccgcggg aattcgattc tagagggcag gcacctcagt ttgaatgcat gggagagccc
       61 agagtggtga cggagacagg gggaaaggct tccccctcag ggaaagggac cgaggagtac
      121 agtgcagtga agtgagggct cccatagcct ggggtaccaa aatggggccc tggggccaga
      181 ggaaaggaca ctggtccccc tgagaaagga gacccagcag cctcaaaatc ctctcgttgt
      241 gcatagtcgc tgcttgatcg cttgcccttc tggcgccggt tacagaacca cactcggacc
      301 acatccttct cgagcccaag ctgctgggcg atgtggctga tctgctgcag tgtgggtttc
      361 gggcactgca ggaacaaatt ctccaggttg cctctcactc ggttctcgat actggttcgc
      421 tttctctttc gggcctgcac gagggtttct gctttgcata tctcctgaag attttcattg
      481 ttgtcagctt cctccaccca cttctgcagc aagggccgca gcttacacat gttcttgaag
      541 ctaagctgca gagcctcaaa gcggcagatg gtcgtttggc tgaatacctt cccaaataga
      601 acccccaggg tgagccccac atcggcctgt gtatatccca gggtgatcct cttctgcttc
      661 aggagcttgg caaattgctc gagttctttc tgcagagctt tgatgtcctg ggactcctcc
      721 gggttttgct ccagcttctc cttctccagc ttcacggcac caggggtgac ggtgc
//
